Addgene plasmid #164437: pTwist-SARS-CoV-2 Δ18 D614G
Purpose: Encodes SARS-CoV-2 Spike Protein lacking 18 C-terminal amino acids and D614G mutation for pseudovirus production
Depositing lab: Alejandro Balazs. Depositing organization: Massachusetts General Hospital. Publication: COVID-19-neutralizing antibodies predict disease severity and survival. Garcia-Beltran WF, Lam EC, Astudillo MG, Yang D, Miller TE, Feldman J, Hauser BM, Caradonna TM, Clayton KL, Nitido AD, Murali MR, Alter G, Charles RC, Dighe A, Branda JA, Lennerz JK, Lingwood D, Schmidt AG, Iafrate AJ, Balazs AB. Cell. 2021 Jan 21;184(2):476-488.e11. doi: 10.1016/j.cell.2020.12.015. Epub 2020 Dec 15. PubMed 33412089.
Backbone
  Vector backbone: pTwist
  Backbone manufacturer: Twist
  Vector type: Mammalian Expression
Growth in bacteria
  Bacterial resistance: Ampicillin, 100 μg/mL
  Growth temperature: 37°C
  Growth strain: DH5alpha
  Copy number: High Copy
Gene/Insert
  Gene/Insert name: SARS-CoV-2 Spike D614G variant truncated to remove 18 amino acids
  Entrez Gene: S (a.k.a. GU280_gp02, spike glycoprotein)
Terms and licenses: Academic/Nonprofit Terms; Industry Terms: Not Available to Industry
How to cite: pTwist-SARS-CoV-2 Δ18 D614G was a gift from Alejandro Balazs (Addgene plasmid # 164437 ; http://n2t.net/addgene:164437 ; RRID:Addgene_164437)
