[The description below was written by a language model from this plasmid's Addgene catalogue record and pLannotate feature annotations shown in this document.]
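Description:
pTwist-SARS-CoV-2 Δ18 D614G is a mammalian expression plasmid built on the commercial pTwist backbone that encodes the SARS-CoV-2 spike glycoprotein carrying the D614G substitution and lacking the last 18 C-terminal amino acids. It is maintained in E. coli through a high-copy ColE1/pUC-type origin and selected with ampicillin via a β-lactamase gene that spans the numbering origin of the roughly 10.5 kb sequence record.

The spike coding sequence is driven by a CMV enhancer paired with annotated CMV promoter elements, one matching a truncated CMV variant. This is followed by an internally truncated human β-globin intron, which generally improves mRNA processing and expression. Downstream of the open reading frame sit a WPRE, which enhances transcript stability and export, and an SV40 polyadenylation signal. The expression unit is bracketed by short β-globin insulator elements and by bacterial rrnG and T7 terminators, which help isolate the cassette from transcription elsewhere in the plasmid. A separate SV40 early promoter–neo–bGH poly(A) cassette is annotated and could in principle allow G418 selection in mammalian cells, although the catalogue entry does not mention its use.

The stated purpose is pseudovirus production: the plasmid supplies spike as the envelope protein when co-transfected with packaging components. C-terminal tail truncations of this kind are commonly used to improve spike incorporation into pseudotyped particles, though the record does not state that rationale. The associated publication concerns COVID-19 neutralizing antibodies, consistent with use in pseudovirus neutralization assays.
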