Features (pLannotate 1.2.2; 21 found; start..end, strand, type, name):
    252..388     +  terminator     rrnG terminator: transcription terminator from the E. coli ribosomal RNA rrnG operon (Albrechtsen et al., 1991)
    540..611     +  misc_feature   5' β-globin insulator: insulator upstream of the human β-globin locus (Farrell et al., 2002)
    616..662     -  terminator     T7 terminator: transcription terminator for bacteriophage T7 RNA polymerase
    680..728     -  polyA_signal   poly(A) signal: synthetic polyadenylation signal
    809..1112    +  enhancer       CMV enhancer: human cytomegalovirus immediate early enhancer
   1185..1202    -  promoter       CMV promoter (fragment): human cytomegalovirus (CMV) immediate early promoter
   1265..1316    +  promoter       CMVd2 promoter: truncated human cytomegalovirus (CMV) immediate early promoter that yields moderately reduced expression relative to the full-length promoter
   1450..1925    +  intron         β-globin intron: internally truncated intron from human β-globin
   1984..5748    +  CDS            S: SPIKE_SARS2 - Experimental evidence at protein level: Swiss-Prot protein existence level 1. [Spike glycoprotein]: May down-regulate host tetherin (BST2) by lysosomal degradation, thereby counteracting its antiviral activity. From Severe acute respiratory syndrome coronavirus 2 (2019-nCoV) (SARS-CoV-2).
   5822..6410    +  misc_feature   WPRE: woodchuck hepatitis virus posttranscriptional regulatory element
   6463..6584    -  polyA_signal   SV40 poly(A) signal: SV40 polyadenylation signal
   6607..6676    -  CDS            large T antigen (fragment): large T antigen from SV40 (simian virus 40)
   6699..6745    +  terminator     T7 terminator: transcription terminator for bacteriophage T7 RNA polymerase
   6775..6911    +  terminator     rrnG terminator: transcription terminator from the E. coli ribosomal RNA rrnG operon (Albrechtsen et al., 1991)
   6956..7027    +  misc_feature   3' β-globin insulator: insulator downstream of the human β-globin locus (Farrell et al., 2002)
   7072..7268    +  promoter       SV40 promoter: SV40 early promoter
   7282..8073    +  CDS            neo: KKA2_KLEPN - Also known as kan, nptII. Experimental evidence at protein level: Swiss-Prot protein existence level 1. Resistance to kanamycin, neomycin, paromomycin, ribostamycin, butirosin and gentamicin B. From Klebsiella pneumoniae.
   8087..8311    +  polyA_signal   bGH poly(A) signal: bovine growth hormone polyadenylation signal
   8507..9095    -  rep_origin     ori: high-copy-number ColE1/pMB1/pBR322/pUC origin of replication
   9267..9331    -  CDS            bla(M) (fragment): β-lactamase lacking the signal sequence; bla(M); allows cytosolic expression of β-lactamase
   9841..239     +  CDS            AmpR (across the origin): β-lactamase; bla; confers resistance to ampicillin, carbenicillin, and related antibiotics
>Addgene plasmid #164437 | pTwist-SARS-CoV-2 Δ18 D614G | addgene full sequence | sequence record 322510 | Addgene NGS Result
GGATGGAGGCGGATAAAGTTGCAGGACCACTTCTGCGCTCGGCCCTTCCGGCTGGCTGGTTTATTGCTGA
TAAATCTGGAGCCGGTGAGCGTGGGTCTCGCGGTATCATTGCAGCACTGGGGCCAGATGGTAAGCCCTCC
CGTATCGTAGTTATCTACACGACGGGGAGTCAGGCAACTATGGATGAACGAAATAGACAGATCGCTGAGA
TAGGTGCCTCACTGATTAAGCATTGGTAACCGATTCTAGGTGCATTGGCGCAGAAAAAAATGCCTGATGC
GACGCTGCGCGTCTTATACTCCCACATATGCCAGATTCAGCAACGGATACGGCTTCCCCAACTTGCCCAC
TTCCATACGTGTCCTCCTTACCAGAAATTTATCCTTAAGATCCCGAATCGTTTAAACTCGACTCTGGCTC
TATCGAATCTCCGTCGTTTCGAGCTTACGCGAACAGCCGTGGCGCTCATTTGCTCGTCGGGCATCGAATC
TCGTCAGCTATCGTCAGCTTACCTTTTTGGCAGCGATCGCGGCTCCCGACATCTTGGACCATTAGCTCCA
CAGGTATCTTCTTCCCTCTAGTGGTCATAACAGCAGCTTCAGCTACCTCTCAATTCAAAAAACCCCTCAA
GACCCGTTTAGAGGCCCCAAGGGGTTATGCTATCAATCGTTGCGTTACACACACAAAAAACCAACACACA
TCCATCTTCGATGGATAGCGATTTTATTATCTAACTGCTGATCGAGTGTAGCCAGATCTAGTAATCAATT
ACGGGGTCATTAGTTCATAGCCCATATATGGAGTTCCGCGTTACATAACTTACGGTAAATGGCCCGCCTG
GCTGACCGCCCAACGACCCCCGCCCATTGACGTCAATAATGACGTATGTTCCCATAGTAACGCCAATAGG
GACTTTCCATTGACGTCAATGGGTGGAGTATTTACGGTAAACTGCCCACTTGGCAGTACATCAAGTGTAT
CATATGCCAAGTACGCCCCCTATTGACGTCAATGACGGTAAATGGCCCGCCTGGCATTATGCCCAGTACA
TGACCTTATGGGACTTTCCTACTTGGCAGTACATCTACGTATTAGTCATCGCTATTACCATGCTGATGCG
GTTTTGGCAGTACATCAATGGGCGTGGATAGCGGTTTGACTCACGGGGATTTCCAAGTCTCCACCCCATT
GACGTCAATGGGAGTTTGTTTTGGCACCAAAATCAACGGGACTTTCCAAAATGTCGTAACAACTCCGCCC
CATTGACGCAAATGGGCGGTAGGCGTGTACGGTGGGAGGTCTATATAAGCAGAGCTGGTTTAGTGAACCG
TCAGATCGCCTGGAGACGCCATCCACGCTGTTTTGACCTCCATAGAAGACACCGGGACCGATCCAGCCTC
CCCTCGAAGCTTACATGTGGTACCGAGCTCGGATCCTGAGAACTTCAGGGTGAGTCTATGGGACCCTTGA
TGTTTTCTTTCCCCTTCTTTTCTATGGTTAAGTTCATGTCATAGGAAGGGGAGAAGTAACAGGGTACACA
TATTGACCAAATCAGGGTAATTTTGCATTTGTAATTTTAAAAAATGCTTTCTTCTTTTAATATACTTTTT
TGTTTATCTTATTTCTAATACTTTCCCTAATCTCTTTCTTTCAGGGCAATAATGATACAATGTATCATGC
CTCTTTGCACCATTCTAAAGAATAACAGTGATAATTTCTGGGTTAAGGCAATAGCAATATTTCTGCATAT
AAATATTTCTGCATATAAATTGTAACTGATGTAAGAGGTTTCATATTGCTAATAGCAGCTACAATCCAGC
TACCATTCTGCTTTTATTTTATGGTTGGGATAAGGCTGGATTATTCTGAGTCCAAGCTAGGCCCTTTTGC
TAATCATGTTCATACCTCTTATCTTCCTCCCACAGCTCCTGGGCAACGTGCTGGTCTGTGTGCTGGCCCA
TCACTTTGGCAAAGGCGGCCGCCATGTTTGTGTTCCTCGTTCTCCTGCCCCTCGTTTCTTCCCAATGCGT
GAACCTCACAACTAGAACGCAGCTCCCACCCGCTTACACGAACTCTTTTACTCGTGGAGTATACTATCCC
GATAAAGTCTTTAGGTCCAGTGTCCTTCATTCTACTCAAGACCTTTTCCTGCCATTCTTCTCAAATGTCA
CCTGGTTCCATGCTATCCACGTTTCTGGCACCAACGGAACTAAACGATTTGATAATCCCGTCTTGCCATT
TAACGATGGCGTATACTTTGCCTCAACGGAGAAGTCCAACATTATCCGGGGATGGATATTTGGCACCACC
CTGGACTCCAAGACACAGTCTCTCCTCATTGTGAACAACGCCACCAATGTCGTCATCAAAGTCTGTGAAT
TTCAATTTTGTAACGATCCCTTTCTCGGGGTTTATTATCATAAGAATAACAAGTCTTGGATGGAGTCAGA
GTTCCGCGTTTACAGTTCCGCTAACAACTGTACTTTTGAGTACGTTTCCCAACCATTTCTCATGGATCTT
GAAGGGAAGCAAGGCAACTTCAAGAATCTCCGCGAATTTGTGTTTAAGAATATAGACGGCTACTTCAAAA
TTTATAGCAAGCATACCCCGATAAATCTGGTTCGGGATCTCCCTCAAGGCTTCTCCGCGTTGGAACCCCT
CGTGGACTTGCCGATTGGCATCAACATCACCCGGTTCCAAACCCTTCTTGCCCTTCATCGAAGCTACCTC
ACGCCTGGCGACAGTAGTAGTGGTTGGACAGCGGGCGCAGCAGCCTACTATGTGGGATATTTGCAACCAC
GCACCTTTCTTCTCAAATATAACGAAAACGGAACAATTACCGATGCCGTAGACTGTGCCCTCGATCCCCT
GTCCGAAACTAAATGCACACTCAAGTCCTTCACAGTTGAGAAAGGCATATACCAAACCAGTAACTTCCGC
GTCCAACCCACCGAATCCATTGTTCGATTCCCTAACATCACCAATTTGTGTCCTTTCGGTGAAGTATTTA
ATGCCACTCGATTTGCATCAGTTTATGCCTGGAATCGCAAGCGAATATCAAATTGTGTTGCAGATTATAG
TGTCCTGTATAATAGCGCATCATTCAGCACTTTTAAGTGTTATGGGGTCAGCCCTACGAAATTGAATGAC
TTGTGTTTTACCAACGTTTACGCAGATTCTTTCGTCATACGCGGCGACGAAGTCCGACAGATTGCACCGG
GGCAAACCGGAAAGATAGCAGACTATAATTATAAGTTGCCGGATGACTTCACCGGCTGCGTTATAGCATG
GAACTCCAATAATCTCGATTCAAAAGTCGGCGGCAACTATAATTATCTTTACCGCCTGTTTCGCAAGTCA
AATCTGAAGCCCTTTGAACGTGACATCTCCACCGAAATTTATCAAGCTGGCAGCACCCCATGTAATGGAG
TGGAAGGGTTTAACTGTTATTTTCCCCTTCAATCATACGGATTTCAACCAACAAATGGGGTGGGCTATCA
ACCATATCGGGTGGTAGTCTTGAGCTTTGAGCTGCTCCACGCACCGGCTACAGTTTGCGGACCGAAGAAA
AGCACTAACCTGGTGAAGAATAAATGTGTGAACTTCAACTTTAATGGGCTCACCGGAACAGGGGTGCTGA
CAGAATCAAACAAGAAATTTCTCCCTTTTCAACAATTTGGTAGAGACATTGCCGATACCACAGATGCCGT
CCGCGATCCGCAAACACTGGAAATCCTCGATATAACACCCTGTAGCTTCGGCGGGGTCAGCGTGATAACT
CCCGGAACGAACACATCCAACCAAGTGGCTGTCCTGTATCAAGGTGTCAACTGTACCGAAGTCCCTGTGG
CGATACACGCCGACCAACTGACACCCACCTGGAGAGTCTACTCAACAGGTTCCAATGTCTTTCAAACTAG
AGCGGGTTGTCTCATTGGCGCTGAGCATGTCAATAATTCATACGAATGTGATATTCCTATTGGGGCAGGA
ATCTGTGCGTCTTATCAAACTCAAACGAACTCACCACGGCGCGCTCGCTCAGTAGCCAGCCAGTCCATAA
TCGCCTATACCATGAGTCTCGGGGCTGAGAACTCCGTGGCTTATTCAAACAATTCCATCGCAATCCCAAC
TAACTTTACCATTAGCGTTACCACGGAAATCTTGCCCGTCAGCATGACTAAGACGAGCGTAGACTGTACG
ATGTATATCTGTGGGGATTCCACCGAGTGTAGCAACCTCTTGCTTCAATACGGGTCTTTCTGTACTCAAC
TCAACCGAGCATTGACCGGAATTGCGGTCGAACAAGACAAGAATACCCAAGAGGTGTTCGCACAAGTAAA
GCAAATATACAAAACGCCGCCAATCAAAGATTTTGGCGGGTTTAATTTTAGCCAAATACTGCCAGACCCA
TCTAAGCCTTCAAAACGCAGCTTTATCGAGGATCTGCTGTTCAACAAAGTTACGTTGGCTGACGCGGGTT
TCATTAAGCAGTATGGGGATTGTTTGGGAGACATTGCGGCCCGCGACCTTATCTGTGCTCAAAAATTCAA
TGGGTTGACAGTTCTGCCCCCTCTGCTCACTGATGAGATGATTGCACAGTATACATCAGCATTGTTGGCA
GGAACCATTACATCCGGCTGGACTTTTGGCGCGGGTGCGGCCCTTCAAATACCTTTCGCTATGCAAATGG
CTTACAGATTCAATGGGATTGGTGTCACGCAAAATGTATTGTATGAAAATCAGAAGCTGATCGCTAATCA
ATTTAACAGCGCGATTGGCAAGATCCAAGATTCACTGTCAAGCACAGCGTCCGCCCTCGGCAAACTCCAA
GATGTTGTGAATCAAAACGCCCAGGCCCTGAATACCCTCGTGAAGCAACTGAGTTCTAACTTCGGCGCAA
TCTCCAGCGTCCTCAACGACATATTGTCCAGACTTGATAAGGTGGAAGCCGAGGTGCAAATTGATCGGCT
CATCACAGGCAGGCTCCAGTCACTCCAAACTTATGTGACACAACAGTTGATCCGGGCTGCTGAGATACGA
GCAAGCGCCAACCTGGCCGCCACTAAAATGTCAGAGTGCGTGCTCGGGCAGTCCAAACGGGTTGACTTTT
GTGGCAAGGGCTATCACTTGATGTCCTTCCCCCAATCCGCCCCACATGGAGTGGTCTTTCTCCACGTCAC
TTATGTCCCTGCTCAAGAGAAGAACTTTACGACAGCTCCAGCAATCTGTCACGATGGCAAAGCGCACTTT
CCCAGGGAAGGCGTTTTCGTCAGTAATGGCACGCATTGGTTTGTGACCCAAAGGAATTTCTATGAACCCC
AAATCATAACCACTGACAATACATTTGTCTCAGGCAACTGTGATGTGGTCATTGGGATCGTGAACAACAC
GGTATATGATCCCCTGCAACCCGAGTTGGATAGCTTCAAAGAGGAATTGGATAAATACTTTAAGAATCAT
ACTTCACCCGATGTTGATCTCGGGGACATATCAGGAATAAATGCAAGTGTCGTCAACATTCAGAAAGAGA
TTGATCGCCTTAATGAGGTCGCCAAGAACTTGAATGAATCTTTGATCGACTTGCAAGAACTGGGCAAATA
CGAACAATATATTAAATGGCCCTGGTACATTTGGTTGGGCTTTATCGCCGGACTTATAGCTATCGTTATG
GTCACAATTATGTTGTGCTGTATGACTAGCTGTTGTTCCTGCTTGAAAGGATGTTGCAGTTGCGGATCTT
GTTGTAAATAAAGGATCCTCTAGAAGTTGTCTCCTCCTGCACTGACTGACTGATACAATCGATTTCTGGA
TCCGCAGGCCTAATCAACCTCTGGATTACAAAATTTGTGAAAGATTGACTGGTATTCTTAACTATGTTGC
TCCTTTTACGCTATGTGGATACGCTGCTTTAATGCCTTTGTATCATGCTATTGCTTCCCGTATGGCTTTC
ATTTTCTCCTCCTTGTATAAATCCTGGTTGCTGTCTCTTTATGAGGAGTTGTGGCCCGTTGTCAGGCAAC
GTGGCGTGGTGTGCACTGTGTTTGCTGACGCAACCCCCACTGGTTGGGGCATTGCCACCACCTGTCAGCT
CCTTTCCGGGACTTTCGCTTTCCCCCTCCCTATTGCCACGGCGGAACTCATCGCCGCCTGCCTTGCCCGC
TGCTGGACAGGGGCTCGGCTGTTGGGCACTGACAATTCCGTGGTGTTGTCGGGGAAGCTGACGTCCTTTC
CATGGCTGCTCGCCTGTGTTGCCACCTGGATTCTGCGCGGGACGTCCTTCTGCTACGTCCCTTCGGCCCT
CAATCCAGCGGACCTTCCTTCCCGCGGCCTGCTGCCGGCTCTGCGGCCTCTTCCGCGTCTTCGCCTTCGC
CCTCAGACGAGTCGGATCTCCCTTTGGGCCGCCTCCCCGCCTGTCTAGCTTGACTGACTGAGATACAGCG
TACCTTCAGCTCACAGACATGATAAGATACATTGATGAGTTTGGACAAACCACAACTAGAATGCAGTGAA
AAAAATGCTTTATTTGTGAAATTTGTGATGCTATTGCTTTATTTGTAACCATTATAAGCTGCAATAAACA
AGTTAACAACAACAATTGCATTCATTTTATGTTTCAGGTTCAGGGGGAGGTGTGGGAGGTTTTTTAAAGC
AAGTAAAACCTCTACAAATGTGGTATTGGCCCATCTCTATCGGTATCGTAGCATAACCCCTTGGGGCCTC
TAAACGGGTCTTGAGGGGTTTTTTGTGCCCCTCGGGCCGGATTGCTATCTACCGGCATTGGCGCAGAAAA
AAATGCCTGATGCGACGCTGCGCGTCTTATACTCCCACATATGCCAGATTCAGCAACGGATACGGCTTCC
CCAACTTGCCCACTTCCATACGTGTCCTCCTTACCAGAAATTTATCCTTAAGGTCGTCAGCTATCCTGCA
GGCGATCTCTCGATTTCGATCAAGACATTCCTTTAATGGTCTTTTCTGGACACCACTAGGGGTCAGAAGT
AGTTCATCAAACTTTCTTCCCTCCCTAATCTCATTGGTTACCTTGGGCTATCGAAACTTAATTAAGCGAT
CTGCATCTCAATTAGTCAGCAACCATAGTCCCGCCCCTAACTCCGCCCATCCCGCCCCTAACTCCGCCCA
GTTCCGCCCATTCTCCGCCCCATCGCTGACTAATTTTTTTTATTTATGCAGAGGCCGAGGCCGCCTCGGC
CTCTGAGCTATTCCAGAAGTAGTGAGGAGGCTTTTTTGGAGGCCTAGGCTTTTGCAAAGGAGGTAGCCAA
CATGATTGAACAAGATGGATTGCACGCAGGTTCTCCCGCCGCTTGGGTGGAGAGGCTATTCGGCTATGAC
TGGGCACAACAGACAATCGGCTGCTCTGATGCCGCCGTGTTCCGGCTGTCAGCGCAGGGGCGCCCGGTTC
TTTTTGTCAAGACCGACCTGTCCGGTGCCCTGAATGAACTCCAGGACGAGGCAGCGCGGCTATCGTGGCT
GGCCACGACGGGCGTTCCTTGCGCAGCTGTGCTCGACGTTGTCACTGAAGCGGGAAGGGACTGGCTGCTA
TTGGGCGAAGTGCCGGGGCAGGATCTCCTGTCATCTCACCTTGCTCCTGCCGAGAAAGTATCCATCATGG
CTGATGCAATGCGGCGGCTGCATACGCTTGATCCGGCTACCTGCCCATTCGACCACCAAGCGAAACATCG
CATCGAGCGAGCACGTACTCGGATGGAAGCCGGTCTTGTCGATCAGGATGATCTGGACGAAGAGCATCAG
GGGCTCGCGCCAGCCGAACTGTTCGCCAGGCTCAAGGCGCGGATGCCCGACGGCGAGGATCTCGTCGTGA
CCCACGGCGATGCCTGCTTGCCGAATATCATGGTGGAAAATGGCCGCTTTTCTGGATTCATCGACTGTGG
CCGGCTGGGTGTGGCGGACCGCTATCAGGACATAGCGTTGGCTACCCGTGATATTGCTGAAGAGCTTGGC
GGCGAATGGGCTGACCGCTTCCTCGTGCTTTACGGTATCGCCGCTCCCGATTCGCAGCGCATCGCCTTCT
ATCGCCTTCTTGACGAGTTCTTCTAGTATGTAAGCCCTGTGCCTTCTAGTTGCCAGCCATCTGTTGTTTG
CCCCTCCCCCGTGCCTTCCTTGACCCTGGAAGGTGCCACTCCCACTGTCCTTTCCTAATAAAATGAGGAA
ATTGCATCGCATTGTCTGAGTAGGTGTCATTCTATTCTGGGGGGTGGGGTGGGGCAGGACAGCAAGGGGG
AGGATTGGGAAGACAATAGCAGGCATGCTGGGGATGCGGTGGGCTCTATGGTTAATTAACCAGTCAAGTC
AGCTACTTGGCGAGATCGACTTGTCTGGGTTTCGACTACGCTCAGAATTGCGTCAGTCAAGTTCGATCTG
GTCCTTGCTATTGCACCCGTTCTCCGATTACGAGTTTCATTTAAATCATGTGAGCAAAAGGCCAGCAAAA
GGCCAGGAACCGTAAAAAGGCCGCGTTGCTGGCGTTTTTCCATAGGCTCCGCCCCCCTGACGAGCATCAC
AAAAATCGACGCTCAAGTCAGAGGTGGCGAAACCCGACAGGACTATAAAGATACCAGGCGTTTCCCCCTG
GAAGCTCCCTCGTGCGCTCTCCTGTTCCGACCCTGCCGCTTACCGGATACCTGTCCGCCTTTCTCCCTTC
GGGAAGCGTGGCGCTTTCTCATAGCTCACGCTGTAGGTATCTCAGTTCGGTGTAGGTCGTTCGCTCCAAG
CTGGGCTGTGTGCACGAACCCCCCGTTCAGCCCGACCGCTGCGCCTTATCCGGTAACTATCGTCTTGAGT
CCAACCCGGTAAGACACGACTTATCGCCACTGGCAGCAGCCACTGGTAACAGGATTAGCAGAGCGAGGTA
TGTAGGCGGTGCTACAGAGTTCTTGAAGTGGTGGCCTAACTACGGCTACACTAGAAGAACAGTATTTGGT
ATCTGCGCTCTGCTGAAGCCAGTTACCTTCGGAAAAAGAGTTGGTAGCTCTTGATCCGGCAAACAAACCA
CCGCTGGTAGCGGTGGTTTTTTTGTTTGCAAGCAGCAGATTACGCGCAGAAAAAAAGGATCTCAAGAAGA
TCCTTTGATCTTTTCTACGGGGTCTGACGCTCAGTGGAACGAAAACTCACGTTAAGGGATTTTGGTCATG
AGATTATCAAAAAGGATCTTCACCTAGATCCTTTTAAATTAAAAATGAAGTTTTAAATCAATCTAAAGTA
TATATGAGTAAACTTGGTCTGACAGTTACCAATGCTTAATCAGTGAGGCACCTATCTCAGCGATCTGTCT
ATTTCGTTCATCCATAGTTGCATTTAAATTTCCGAACTCTCCAAGGCCCTCGTCGGAAAATCTTCAAACC
TTTCGTCCGATCCATCTTGCAGGCTACCTCTCGAACGAACTATCGCAAGTCTCTTGGCCGGCCTTGCGCC
TTGGCTATTGCTTGGCAGCGCCTATCGCCAGGTATTACTCCAATCCCGAATATCCGAGATCGGGATCACC
CGAGAGAAGTTCAACCTACATCCTCAATCCCGATCTATCCGAGATCCGAGGAATATCGAAATCGGGGCGC
GCCTGGTGTACCGAGAACGATCCTCTCAGTGCGAGTCTCGACGATCCATATCGTTGCTTGGCAGTCAGCC
AGTCGGAATCCAGCTTGGGACCCAGGAAGTCCAATCGTCAGATATTGTACTCAAGCCTGGTCACGGCAGC
GTACCGATCTGTTTAAACCTAGATATTGATAGTCTGATCGGTCAACGTATAATCGAGTCCTAGCTTTTGC
AAACATCTATCAAGAGACAGGATCAGCAGGAGGCTTTCGCATGAGTATTCAACATTTCCGTGTCGCCCTT
ATTCCCTTTTTTGCGGCATTTTGCCTTCCTGTTTTTGCTCACCCAGAAACGCTGGTGAAAGTAAAAGATG
CTGAAGATCAGTTGGGTGCGCGAGTGGGTTACATCGAACTGGATCTCAACAGCGGTAAGATCCTTGAGAG
TTTTCGCCCCGAAGAACGCTTTCCAATGATGAGCACTTTTAAAGTTCTGCTATGTGGCGCGGTATTATCC
CGTATTGACGCCGGGCAAGAGCAACTCGGTCGCCGCATACACTATTCTCAGAATGACTTGGTTGAGTATT
CACCAGTCACAGAAAAGCATCTTACGGATGGCATGACAGTAAGAGAATTATGCAGTGCTGCCATAACCAT
GAGTGATAACACTGCGGCCAACTTACTTCTGACAACGATTGGAGGACCGAAGGAGCTAACCGCTTTTTTG
CACAACATGGGGGATCATGTAACTCGCCTTGATCGTTGGGAACCGGAGCTGAATGAAGCCATACCAAACG
ACGAGCGTGACACCACGATGCCTGTAGCAATGGCAACAACCTTGCGTAAACTATTAACTGGCGAACTACT
TACTCTAGCTTCCCGGCAACAGTTGATAGACT
